Addgene plasmid #72587: pHis6-hDF-deltaTM-pCMV-9
Purpose: human dysferlin no transmembrane domain tagged with his tag
Depositing lab: Renzhi Han. Depositing organization: Loyola University Chicago Health Sciences Campus. Publication: Dysferlin forms a dimer mediated by the C2 domains and the transmembrane domain in vitro and in living cells. Xu L, Pallikkuth S, Hou Z, Mignery GA, Robia SL, Han R. PLoS One. 2011;6(11):e27884. doi: 10.1371/journal.pone.0027884. Epub 2011 Nov 14. PubMed 22110769.
Backbone
  Vector backbone: pCMV-9
  Vector type: Mammalian Expression
Growth in bacteria
  Bacterial resistance: Ampicillin, 100 μg/mL
  Growth temperature: 37°C
  Growth strain: DH5alpha
  Copy number: Unknown
Gene/Insert
  Gene/Insert name: dysferlin
  Species: H. sapiens (human)
  Mutation: transmembrane domain deleted
  Entrez Gene: DYSF (a.k.a. FER1L1, LGMD2B, LGMDR2, MMD1)
  Promoter: CMV
  Tag / fusion protein: His (N terminal on insert)
  Cloning method: Unknown
  Sequencing primers: 5′ CMV-F; 3′ hGH-PA-R
Terms and licenses: Academic/Nonprofit Terms; Industry Terms: Not Available to Industry
How to cite: pHis6-hDF-deltaTM-pCMV-9 was a gift from Renzhi Han (Addgene plasmid # 72587 ; http://n2t.net/addgene:72587 ; RRID:Addgene_72587)
