[The description below was written by a language model from this plasmid's Addgene catalogue record.]
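Description:
pHis6-hDF-deltaTM-pCMV-9 is a mammalian expression plasmid built on the pCMV-9 backbone that encodes human dysferlin (DYSF) lacking its transmembrane domain and carrying an N-terminal polyhistidine (His6) tag. Expression is driven by the CMV promoter, a strong constitutive viral promoter widely used for transient expression in cultured mammalian cells. The 3′ sequencing primer listed for the insert anneals in a human growth hormone polyadenylation region, which suggests that this element terminates the transcript, although no feature table is provided to confirm it. The plasmid is propagated in E. coli under ampicillin selection. The record does not state the origin of replication, the copy number, the cloning method, or whether a mammalian selection marker is present.

Dysferlin is a large protein with multiple C2 domains, anchored in the membrane by a single C-terminal transmembrane segment, and mutations in its gene underlie limb-girdle muscular dystrophy type 2B and Miyoshi myopathy. Deleting the transmembrane domain would be expected to produce a form no longer anchored in the membrane, while the His tag allows detection with anti-His antibodies and capture on metal-affinity resin. The associated study examined dysferlin dimerisation mediated by the C2 domains and the transmembrane domain, in vitro and in living cells. In that context this construct fits naturally as a deletion variant for testing how much the transmembrane segment contributes to self-association, alongside full-length or differently tagged dysferlin constructs. The exact residues removed are not given in the record.
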