>Addgene plasmid #72587 | pHis6-hDF-deltaTM-pCMV-9 | addgene partial sequence | sequence record 135068 | CMV-F 5'-CGCAAATGGGCGGTAGGCGTG-3'
ACCGTCAGATCCGCTAGCGCTACCGGTCGCCACCATGAGCCATCACCATCACCATCACGCGTCGCTGGTT
CCGCGTGGATCCCCAGGAATTCTGCAGTCGACGGTACCGATGCTGAGGGTCTTCATCCTCTATGCCGAGA
ACGTCCACACACCCGACACCGACATCAGCGATGCCTACTGCTCCGCGGTGTTTGCAGGGGTGAAGAAGAG
AACCAAAGTCATCAAGAACAGCGTGAACCCTGTATGGAATGAGGGATTTGAATGGGACCTCAAGGGCATC
CCCCTGGACCAGGGCTCTGAGCTTCATGTGGTGGTCAAAGACCATGAGACGATGGGGAGGAACAGGTTCC
TGGGGGAAGCCAAGGTCCCACTCCGAGAGGTCCTCGCCACCCCTAGTCTGTCCGCCAGCTTCAATGCCCC
CCTGCTGGACACCAAGAAGCAGCCCACAGGGGCCTCGCTGGTCCTGCAGGTGTCCTACACACCGCTGCCT
GGAGCTGTGCCTCTGTTCCCGCCCCCTACTCCTCTGGAGCCCTCCCCGACTCTGCCTGACCTGGATGTAG
TGGCAGACACAGGAGGAGAGGAAGACACAGAGGACCAGGGACTCACTGGAGATGAGGCGGAGCCATTCCT
GGATCAAAGCGGAGGCCCGGGGGCTCCCACCACCCCAAGGAAACTACCTTCACGTCCTCCGCCCCACTAC
CCCGGGATCA
