>Addgene plasmid #72587 | pHis6-hDF-deltaTM-pCMV-9 | addgene partial sequence | sequence record 135070 | hGH-PA-R 5'-CCAGCTTGGTTCCCAATAGA-3'
GCTCCATACCACCCCCCTCCACCCCATAATATTATAGAAGGACACCTAGTTCAGACAAAATGATGCAACT
TAATTTTATTAGGACAAGGCTGGTGGGCACTGGAGTGGCAACTTCCAGGGCCAGGAGAGGCACTGGGGAG
GGGTCACAGGGATGCCACCCGGGATCCGCGGCCGCTCACTCACTCGAGTCACCGGAAACGCCGCCACAGG
ATGAACTTCATGGTCTTGTATGGGGAGGTAAACCACAGGAAGGAGGTGTCGGGGCGCCTTGGGTCCTCAA
GCTTAGGGTTCATGTTGGGCTCATCCCGGCCCTGGCCAGCAGGCCGCTCCTCATGCTCACTCTCTGCTAC
AATCTCCAAGGTCATTTCCAGCTTGCCCGCCAGTATTTTCTTCTCACCCTCTTCTGCTACACAGGGCCAC
CAGCCCTTCACTGTTTTCTGCTCAAAAAGGGACACAAACCATTCGGGGTGGAAAGCATCATCCAGCTGGT
CCAAGGAGCACTTCTTGGCTGTCTTGGCTGGCTTGGGCATGCGGTTGAGATCGAGCTGCAGGGAGCCCAG
AAAATCATCAAAGGAGAACTTGTCATTGTCCCAGATCTGGAACACCACTCGTGCTGGGATTTTGCTCTCA
GTCTTGTCCAGCCTCCAGAAGGCATCCTTCTTGGCAATGGTACAGACTTGCTCAGCTGGCAGGTAGTCGA
AGGGGA
